>Addgene plasmid #91704 | 7TFP CDH1 reporter | addgene full sequence | sequence record 178192 | Addgene NGS Result
ATCGATCACGAGACTAGCCTCCTAGCCCGGGCTCGAGCAGCTGAAGCTTGCATGCCTGCAGGCGTCCGCG
CTGCTGATTGGCTGTGGCCGGCAGGTGAACCCTCAGCCAATCAGCGGTACGGGGGGCGGTGCCTCCGGGG
CTCACCTGGCTGCAGCCACGCACCCCCTCTCAGTGGCGTCGGAACTGCAAAGCACCTGTGAGCTTGCGGA
AGTCAGTTCAGACTCCAGCCCGCTCCAGCCCGGCCCGACCCGACCGCACCCGGCGCCTGCCCTCGCTCGG
CGTCCCCGGCAGCCACCGCTAGCCCGGGCTCGAGATCTAGACTCTAGAGGGTATATAATGGAAGCTCGAA
TTCCAGCTTGGCATTCCGGTACTGTTGGTAAAAAGCTTGGCATTCCGGTACTGTTGGTAAAGCCACCATG
GAAGACGCCAAAAACATAAAGAAAGGCCCGGCGCCATTCTATCCGCTGGAAGATGGAACCGCTGGAGAGC
AACTGCATAAGGCTATGAAGAGATACGCCCTGGTTCCTGGAACAATTGCTTTTACAGATGCACATATCGA
GGTGGACATCACTTACGCTGAGTACTTCGAAATGTCCGTTCGGTTGGCAGAAGCTATGAAACGATATGGG
CTGAATACAAATCACAGAATCGTCGTATGCAGTGAAAACTCTCTTCAATTCTTTATGCCGGTGTTGGGCG
CGTTATTTATCGGAGTTGCAGTTGCGCCCGCGAACGACATTTATAATGAACGTGAATTGCTCAACAGTAT
GGGCATTTCGCAGCCTACCGTGGTGTTCGTTTCCAAAAAGGGGTTGCAAAAAATTTTGAACGTGCAAAAA
AAGCTCCCAATCATCCAAAAAATTATTATCATGGATTCTAAAACGGATTACCAGGGATTTCAGTCGATGT
ACACGTTCGTCACATCTCATCTACCTCCCGGTTTTAATGAATACGATTTTGTGCCAGAGTCCTTCGATAG
GGACAAGACAATTGCACTGATCATGAACTCCTCTGGATCTACTGGTCTGCCTAAAGGTGTCGCTCTGCCT
CATAGAACTGCCTGCGTGAGATTCTCGCATGCCAGAGATCCTATTTTTGGCAATCAAATCATTCCGGATA
CTGCGATTTTAAGTGTTGTTCCATTCCATCACGGTTTTGGAATGTTTACTACACTCGGATATTTGATATG
TGGATTTCGAGTCGTCTTAATGTATAGATTTGAAGAAGAGCTGTTTCTGAGGAGCCTTCAGGATTACAAG
ATTCAAAGTGCGCTGCTGGTGCCAACCCTATTCTCCTTCTTCGCCAAAAGCACTCTGATTGACAAATACG
ATTTATCTAATTTACACGAAATTGCTTCTGGTGGCGCTCCCCTCTCTAAGGAAGTCGGGGAAGCGGTTGC
CAAGAGGTTCCATCTGCCAGGTATCAGGCAAGGATATGGGCTCACTGAGACTACATCAGCTATTCTGATT
ACACCCGAGGGGGATGATAAACCGGGCGCGGTCGGTAAAGTTGTTCCATTTTTTGAAGCGAAGGTTGTGG
ATCTGGATACCGGGAAAACGCTGGGCGTTAATCAAAGAGGCGAACTGTGTGTGAGAGGTCCTATGATTAT
GTCCGGTTATGTAAACAATCCGGAAGCGACCAACGCCTTGATTGACAAGGATGGATGGCTACATTCTGGA
GACATAGCTTACTGGGACGAAGACGAACACTTCTTCATCGTTGACCGCCTGAAGTCTCTGATTAAGTACA
AAGGCTATCAGGTGGCTCCCGCTGAATTGGAATCCATCTTGCTCCAACACCCCAACATCTTCGACGCAGG
TGTCGCAGGTCTTCCCGACGATGACGCCGGTGAACTTCCCGCCGCCGTTGTTGTTTTGGAGCACGGAAAG
ACGATGACGGAAAAAGAGATCGTGGATTACGTCGCCAGTCAAGTAACAACCGCGAAAAAGTTGCGCGGAG
GAGTTGTGTTTGTGGACGAAGTACCGAAAGGTCTTACCGGAAAACTCGACGCAAGAAAAATCAGAGAGAT
CCTCATAAAGGCCAAGAAGGGCGGAAAGATCGCCGTGTAATTCTAGAGTCGACCCTGTGGAATGTGTGTC
AGTTAGGGTGTGGAAAGTCCCCAGGCTCCCCAGCAGGCAGAAGTATGCAAAGCATGCATCTCAATTAGTC
AGCAACCAGGTGTGGAAAGTCCCCAGGCTCCCCAGCAGGCAGAAGTATGCAAAGCATGCATCTCAATTAG
TCAGCAACCATAGTCCCGCCCCTAACTCCGCCCATCCCGCCCCTAACTCCGCCCAGTTCCGCCCATTCTC
CGCCCCATGGCTGACTAATTTTTTTTATTTATGCAGAGGCCGAGGCCGCCTCGGCCTCTGAGCTATTCCA
GAAGTAGTGAGGAGGCTTTTTTGGAGGCCTAGGCTTTTGCAAAAAGCTTACCATGACCGAGTACAAGCCC
ACGGTGCGCCTCGCCACCCGCGACGACGTCCCCAGGGCCGTACGCACCCTCGCCGCCGCGTTCGCCGACT
ACCCCGCCACGCGCCACACCGTCGATCCGGACCGCCACATCGAGCGGGTCACCGAGCTGCAAGAACTCTT
CCTCACGCGCGTCGGGCTCGACATCGGCAAGGTGTGGGTCGCGGACGACGGCGCCGCGGTGGCGGTCTGG
ACCACGCCGGAGAGCGTCGAAGCGGGGGCGGTGTTCGCCGAGATCGGCCCGCGCATGGCCGAGTTGAGCG
GTTCCCGGCTGGCCGCGCAGCAACAGATGGAAGGCCTCCTGGCGCCGCACCGGCCCAAGGAGCCCGCGTG
GTTCCTGGCCACCGTCGGCGTCTCGCCCGACCACCAGGGCAAGGGTCTGGGCAGCGCCGTCGTGCTCCCC
GGAGTGGAGGCGGCCGAGCGCGCCGGGGTGCCCGCCTTCCTGGAGACCTCCGCGCCCCGCAACCTCCCCT
TCTACGAGCGGCTCGGCTTCACCGTCACCGCCGACGTCGAGGTGCCCGAAGGACCGCGCACCTGGTGCAT
GACCCGCAAGCCCGGTGCCTGACGCCCGCCCCACGACCCGCAGCGCCCGACCGAAAGGAGCGCACGACCC
CATGCATCGCCAGTCGACAATCAACCTCTGGATTACAAAATTTGTGAAAGATTGACTGGTATTCTTAACT
ATGTTGCTCCTTTTACGCTATGTGGATACGCTGCTTTAATGCCTTTGTATCATGCTATTGCTTCCCGTAT
GGCTTTCATTTTCTCCTCCTTGTATAAATCCTGGTTGCTGTCTCTTTATGAGGAGTTGTGGCCCGTTGTC
AGGCAACGTGGCGTGGTGTGCACTGTGTTTGCTGACGCAACCCCCACTGGTTGGGGCATTGCCACCACCT
GTCAGCTCCTTTCCGGGACTTTCGCTTTCCCCCTCCCTATTGCCACGGCGGAACTCATCGCCGCCTGCCT
TGCCCGCTGCTGGACAGGGGCTCGGCTGTTGGGCACTGACAATTCCGTGGTGTTGTCGGGGAAGCTGACG
TCCTTTCCATGGCTGCTCGCCTGTGTTGCCACCTGGATTCTGCGCGGGACGTCCTTCTGCTACGTCCCTT
CGGCCCTCAATCCAGCGGACCTTCCTTCCCGCGGCCTGCTGCCGGCTCTGCGGCCTCTTCCGCGTCTTCG
CCTTCGCCCTCAGACGAGTCGGATCTCCCTTTGGGCCGCCTCCCCGCCTGGAATTCGAGCTCGGTACCTT
TAAGACCAATGACTTACAAGGCAGCTGTAGATCTTAGCCACTTTTTAAAAGAAAAGGGGGGACTGGAAGG
GCTAATTCACTCCCAACGAAGACAAGATCTGCTTTTTGCTTGTACTGGGTCTCTCTGGTTAGACCAGATC
TGAGCCTGGGAGCTCTCTGGCTAACTAGGGAACCCACTGCTTAAGCCTCAATAAAGCTTGCCTTGAGTGC
TTCAAGTAGTGTGTGCCCGTCTGTTGTGTGACTCTGGTAACTAGAGATCCCTCAGACCCTTTTAGTCAGT
GTGGAAAATCTCTAGCAGTAGTAGTTCATGTCATCTTATTATTCAGTATTTATAACTTGCAAAGAAATGA
ATATCAGAGAGTGAGAGGAACTTGTTTATTGCAGCTTATAATGGTTACAAATAAAGCAATAGCATCACAA
ATTTCACAAATAAAGCATTTTTTTCACTGCATTCTAGTTGTGGTTTGTCCAAACTCATCAATGTATCTTA
TCATGTCTGGCTCTAGCTATCCCGCCCCTAACTCCGCCCATCCCGCCCCTAACTCCGCCCAGTTCCGCCC
ATTCTCCGCCCCATGGCTGACTAATTTTTTTTATTTATGCAGAGGCCGAGGCCGCCTCGGCCTCTGAGCT
ATTCCAGAAGTAGTGAGGAGGCTTTTTTGGAGGCCTAGGGACGTACCCAATTCGCCCTATAGTGAGTCGT
ATTACGCGCGCTCACTGGCCGTCGTTTTACAACGTCGTGACTGGGAAAACCCTGGCGTTACCCAACTTAA
TCGCCTTGCAGCACATCCCCCTTTCGCCAGCTGGCGTAATAGCGAAGAGGCCCGCACCGATCGCCCTTCC
CAACAGTTGCGCAGCCTGAATGGCGAATGGG
[124 nt withheld, positions 4582-4705]
C
[91 nt withheld, positions 4707-4797]
A
[49 nt withheld, positions 4799-4847]
CCTTTGACGTTGGAGTCCACGTTCTTT
[37 nt withheld, positions 4875-4911]
ACCCTATCTCGGTCTATTCTTTTGATTTATAAGGGATTTTGCCGATTTCGGCCTATTGGTTAAAAAATGA
GCTGATTTAACAAAAATTTAACGCGAATTTTAACAAAATATTAACGCTTACAATTTAGGTGGCACTTTTC
GGGGAAATGTGCGCGGAACCCCTATTTGTTTATTTTTCTAAATACATTCAAATATGTATCCGCTCATGAG
ACAATAACCCTGATAAATGCTTCAATAATATTGAAAAAGGAAGAGTATGAGTATTCAACATTTCCGTGTC
GCCCTTATTCCCTTTTTTGCGGCATTTTGCCTTCCTGTTTTTGCTCACCCAGAAACGCTGGTGAAAGTAA
AAGATGCTGAAGATCAGTTGGGTGCACGAGTGGGTTACATCGAACTGGATCTCAACAGCGGTAAGATCCT
TGAGAGTTTTCGCCCCGAAGAACGTTTTCCAATGATGAGCACTTTTAAAGTTCTGCTATGTGGCGCGGTA
TTATCCCGTATTGACGCCGGGCAAGAGCAACTCGGTCGCCGCATACACTATTCTCAGAATGACTTGGTTG
AGTACTCACCAGTCACAGAAAAGCATCTTACGGATGGCATGACAGTAAGAGAATTATGCAGTGCTGCCAT
AACCATGAGTGATAACACTGCGGCCAACTTACTTCTGACAACGATCGGAGGACCGAAGGAGCTAACCGCT
TTTTTGCACAACATGGGGGATCATGTAACTCGCCTTGATCGTTGGGAACCGGAGCTGAATGAAGCCATAC
CAAACGACGAGCGTGACACCACGATGCCTGTAGCAATGGCAACAACGTTGCGCAAACTATTAACTGGCGA
ACTACTTACTCTAGCTTCCCGGCAACAATTAATAGACTGGATGGAGGCGGATAAAGTTGCAGGACCACTT
CTGCGCTCGGCCCTTCCGGCTGGCTGGTTTATTGCTGATAAATCTGGAGCCGGTGAGCGTGGGTCTCGCG
GTATCATTGCAGCACTGGGGCCAGATGGTAAGCCCTCCCGTATCGTAGTTATCTACACGACGGGGAGTCA
GGCAACTATGGATGAACGAAATAGACAGATCGCTGAGATAGGTGCCTCACTGATTAAGCATTGGTAACTG
TCAGACCAAGTTTACTCATATATACTTTAGATTGATTTAAAACTTCATTTTTAATTTAAAAGGATCTAGG
TGAAGATCCTTTTTGATAATCTCATGACCAAAATCCCTTAACGTGAGTTTTCGTTCCACTGAGCGTCAGA
CCCCGTAGAAAAGATCAAAGGATCTTCTTGAGATCCTTTTTTTCTGCGCGTAATCTGCTGCTTGCAAACA
AAAAAACCACCGCTACCAGCGGTGGTTTGTTTGCCGGATCAAGAGCTACCAACTCTTTTTCCGAAGGTAA
CTGGCTTCAGCAGAGCGCAGATACCAAATACTGTTCTTCTAGTGTAGCCGTAGTTAGGCCACCACTTCAA
GAACTCTGTAGCACCGCCTACATACCTCGCTCTGCTAATCCTGTTACCAGTGGCTGCTGCCAGTGGCGAT
AAGTCGTGTCTTACCGGGTTGGACTCAAGACGATAGTTACCGGATAAGGCGCAGCGGTCGGGCTGAACGG
GGGGTTCGTGCACACAGCCCAGCTTGGAGCGAACGACCTACACCGAACTGAGATACCTACAGCGTGAGCT
ATGAGAAAGCGCCACGCTTCCCGAAGGGAGAAAGGCGGACAGGTATCCGGTAAGCGGCAGGGTCGGAACA
GGAGAGCGCACGAGGGAGCTTCCAGGGGGAAACGCCTGGTATCTTTATAGTCCTGTCGGGTTTCGCCACC
TCTGACTTGAGCGTCGATTTTTGTGATGCTCGTCAGGGGGGCGGAGCCTATGGAAAAACGCCAGCAACGC
GGCCTTTTTACGGTTCCTGGCCTTTTGCTGGCCTTTTGCTCACATGTTCTTTCCTGCGTTATCCCCTGAT
TCTGTGGATAACCGTATTACCGCCTTTGAGTGAGCTGATACCGCTCGCCGCAGCCGAACGACCGAGCGCA
GCGAGTCAGTGAGCGAGGAAGCGGAAGAGCGCCCAATACGCAAACCGCCTCTCCCCGCGCGTTGGCCGAT
TCATTAATGCAGCTGGCACGACAGGTTTCCCGACTGGAAAGCGGGCAGTGAGCGCAACGCAATTAATGTG
AGTTAGCTCACTCATTAGGCACCCCAGGCTTTACACTTTATGCTTCCGGCTCGTATGTTGTGTGGAATTG
TGAGCGGATAACAATTTCACACAGGAAACAGCTATGACCATGATTACGCCAAGCGCGCAATTAACCCTCA
CTAAAGGGAACAAAAGCTGGAGCTGCAAGCTTAATGTAGTCTTATGCAATACTCTTGTAGTCTTGCAACA
TGGTAACGATGAGTTAGCAACATGCCTTACAAGGAGAGAAAAAGCACCGTGCATGCCGATTGGTGGAAGT
AAGGTGGTACGATCGTGCCTTATTAGGAAGGCAACAGACGGGTCTGACATGGATTGGACGAACCACTGAA
TTGCCGCATTGCAGAGATATTGTATTTAAGTGCCTAGCTCGATACATAAACGGGTCTCTCTGGTTAGACC
AGATCTGAGCCTGGGAGCTCTCTGGCTAACTAGGGAACCCACTGCTTAAGCCTCAATAAAGCTTGCCTTG
AGTGCTTCAAGTAGTGTGTGCCCGTCTGTTGTGTGACTCTGGTAACTAGAGATCCCTCAGACCCTTTTAG
TCAGTGTGGAAAATCTCTAGCAGTGGCGCCCGAACAGGGACTTGAAAGCGAAAGGGAAACCAGAGGAGCT
CTCTCGACGCAGGACTCGGCTTGCTGAAGCGCGCACGGCAAGAGGCGAGGGGCGGCGACTGGTGAGTACG
CCAAAAATTTTGACTAGCGGAGGCTAGAAGGAGAGAGATGGGTGCGAGAGCGTCAGTATTAAGCGGGGGA
GAATTAGATCGCGATGGGAAAAAATTCGGTTAAGGCCAGGGGGAAAGAAAAAATATAAATTAAAACATAT
AGTATGGGCAAGCAGGGAGCTAGAACGATTCGCAGTTAATCCTGGCCTGTTAGAAACATCAGAAGGCTGT
AGACAAATACTGGGACAGCTACAACCATCCCTTCAGACAGGATCAGAAGAACTTAGATCATTATATAATA
CAGTAGCAACCCTCTATTGTGTGCATCAAAGGATAGAGATAAAAGACACCAAGGAAGCTTTAGACAAGAT
AGAGGAAGAGCAAAACAAAAGTAAGACCACCGCACAGCAAGCGGCCGCTGATCTTCAGACCTGGAGGAGG
AGATATGAGGGACAATTGGAGAAGTGAATTATATAAATATAAAGTAGTAAAAATTGAACCATTAGGAGTA
GCACCCACCAAGGCAAAGAGAAGAGTGGTGCAGAGAGAAAAAAGAGCAGTGGGAATAGGAGCTTTGTTCC
TTGGGTTCTTGGGAGCAGCAGGAAGCACTATGGGCGCAGCGTCAATGACGCTGACGGTACAGGCCAGACA
ATTATTGTCTGGTATAGTGCAGCAGCAGAACAATTTGCTGAGGGCTATTGAGGCGCAACAGCATCTGTTG
CAACTCACAGTCTGGGGCATCAAGCAGCTCCAGGCAAGAATCCTGGCTGTGGAAAGATACCTAAAGGATC
AACAGCTCCTGGGGATTTGGGGTTGCTCTGGAAAACTCATTTGCACCACTGCTGTGCCTTGGAATGCTAG
TTGGAGTAATAAATCTCTGGAACAGATTTGGAATCACACGACCTGGATGGAGTGGGACAGAGAAATTAAC
AATTACACAAGCTTAATACACTCCTTAATTGAAGAATCGCAAAACCAGCAAGAAAAGAATGAACAAGAAT
TATTGGAATTAGATAAATGGGCAAGTTTGTGGAATTGGTTTAACATAACAAATTGGCTGTGGTATATAAA
ATTATTCATAATGATAGTAGGAGGCTTGGTAGGTTTAAGAATAGTTTTTGCTGTACTTTCTATAGTGAAT
AGAGTTAGGCAGGGATATTCACCATTATCGTTTCAGACCCACCTCCCAACCCCGAGGGGACCCGACAGGC
CCGAAGGAATAGAAGAAGAAGGTGGAGAGAGAGACAGAGACAGATCCATTCGATTAGTGAACGGATCTCG
ACGGTATCGGTTAACTTTTAAAAGAAAAGGGGGGATTGGGGGGTACAGTGCAGGGGAAAGAATAGTAGAC
ATAATAGCAACAGACATACAAACTAAAGAATTACAAAAACAAATTACAAAAATTCAAAATTTT
Features (pLannotate 1.2.2; 28 found; start..end, strand, type, name):
     44..62      -  misc_feature   MCS (fragment): pUC18/19 multiple cloning site
    325..356     +  promoter       minP: minimal TATA-box promoter with low basal activity
    418..2070    +  CDS            luciferase: firefly luciferase; luc+; enhanced luc+ version of the luciferase gene
   2094..2423    +  promoter       SV40 promoter: SV40 enhancer and early promoter
   2433..3032    +  CDS            PuroR: puromycin N-acetyltransferase; pac from Streptomyces alboniger; confers resistance to puromycin
   3099..3687    +  misc_feature   WPRE: woodchuck hepatitis virus posttranscriptional regulatory element
   3704..3772    +  CDS            nef (fragment): NEF_HV1Z2 - Experimental evidence at protein level: Swiss-Prot protein existence level 1. Extracellular Nef protein targets CD4(+) T-lymphocytes for apoptosis by interacting with CXCR4 surface receptors. From Human immunodeficiency virus type 1 group M subtype D (isolate Z2/CDC-Z34) (HIV-1).
   3774..4007    +  LTR            3' LTR (ΔU3): self-inactivating 3' long terminal repeat (LTR) from HIV-1
   4079..4200    +  polyA_signal   SV40 poly(A) signal: SV40 polyadenylation signal
   4240..4375    +  rep_origin     SV40 ori: SV40 origin of replication
   4396..4414    -  promoter       T7 promoter: promoter for bacteriophage T7 RNA polymerase
   4422..4577    +  CDS            lacZα (fragment): LacZα fragment of β-galactosidase; lacZ fragment
   4582..5010    +  rep_origin     f1 ori (sequence partly withheld): f1 bacteriophage origin of replication; arrow indicates direction of (+) strand synthesis
   5063..5167    +  promoter       AmpR promoter: bla
   5168..6028    +  CDS            AmpR: β-lactamase; bla; confers resistance to ampicillin, carbenicillin, and related antibiotics
   6199..6787    +  rep_origin     ori: high-copy-number ColE1/pMB1/pBR322/pUC origin of replication
   6970..7062    +  CDS            lacI (fragment): lac repressor; lacI; The lac repressor binds to the lac operator to inhibit transcription in E. coli. This inhibition can be relieved by adding lactose or isopropyl-β-D-thiogalactopyranoside (IPTG).
   7075..7096    +  protein_bind   CAP binding site: CAP binding activates transcription in the presence of cAMP. E. coli catabolite activator protein
   7111..7141    +  promoter       lac promoter: promoter for the E. coli lac operon
   7149..7165    +  protein_bind   lac operator: The lac repressor binds to the lac operator to inhibit transcription in E. coli. This inhibition can be relieved by adding lactose or isopropyl-β-D-thiogalactopyranoside (IPTG). lac repressor encoded by lacI
   7210..7228    +  promoter       T3 promoter: promoter for bacteriophage T3 RNA polymerase
   7256..7482    +  promoter       RSV promoter: Rous sarcoma virus enhancer/promoter
   7483..7663    +  LTR            5' LTR (truncated): truncated 5' long terminal repeat (LTR) from HIV-1
   7710..7835    +  misc_feature   HIV-1 Ψ: packaging signal of human immunodeficiency virus type 1
   7819..8182    +  CDS            HIV-1 gag (fragment): gag protein from human immunodeficiency virus 1; gag
   8328..8561    +  misc_feature   RRE: The Rev response element (RRE) of HIV-1 allows for Rev-dependent mRNA export from the nucleus to the cytoplasm.
   8938..9038    +  CDS            Rev (fragment): human immunodeficiency virus 1 (HIV-1) Rev protein; rev; enhances nuclear export of unspliced and incompletely spliced viral mRNAs
   9057..9174    +  misc_feature   cPPT/CTS: central polypurine tract and central termination sequence of HIV-1
