[The description below was written by a language model from this plasmid's Addgene catalogue record and pLannotate feature annotations shown in this document.]
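Description:
7TFP CDH1 reporter is a third-generation-style, self-inactivating HIV-1 lentiviral luciferase reporter built on the 7TFP backbone. A 243 bp fragment of the human CDH1 (E-cadherin) promoter was inserted by restriction cloning upstream of the firefly luciferase gene. In bacteria the plasmid replicates from a high-copy ColE1/pUC-type origin and is selected with ampicillin through the β-lactamase gene. An f1 origin and remnants of a pBluescript-like lac/T3/T7 region are also present.

The viral genome is transcribed from an RSV enhancer/promoter fused to a truncated 5' LTR. This is followed by the Ψ packaging signal with a partial gag sequence, the Rev response element for nuclear export of the genomic RNA, and the cPPT/CTS, which aids nuclear import. Downstream lies the reporter cassette. The CDH1 promoter itself is not annotated in the feature table, but it presumably falls in the unannotated stretch between the cloning-site remnant and the luciferase gene. A minimal TATA-box promoter is annotated immediately ahead of the luc+ coding sequence, so the backbone's minimal promoter seems to have been retained alongside the insert. A separate SV40 enhancer/early promoter drives puromycin N-acetyltransferase, allowing selection of stably transduced mammalian cells. A WPRE boosts transcript expression, and the ΔU3 3' LTR inactivates the LTR promoter after integration. An SV40 poly(A) signal and an SV40 origin sit outside the LTRs.

Luciferase output from integrated copies reports CDH1 promoter activity. According to the associated study, the construct was used to follow epithelial versus mesenchymal cell state, such as during mesenchymal-to-epithelial transition.
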