Addgene plasmid #91704: 7TFP CDH1 reporter
Purpose: lentiviral luciferase reporter containing CDH1 promoter
Depositing lab: Bob Weinberg. Depositing organization: Whitehead Institute for Biomedical Research. Publication: Activation of PKA leads to mesenchymal-to-epithelial transition and loss of tumor-initiating ability. Pattabiraman DR, Bierie B, Kober KI, Thiru P, Krall JA, Zill C, Reinhardt F, Tam WL, Weinberg RA. Science. 2016 Mar 4;351(6277):aad3680. doi: 10.1126/science.aad3680. PubMed 26941323.
Backbone
  Vector backbone: 7TFP
  Backbone manufacturer: Roel Nusse (Addgene plasmid # 24308)
  Backbone size w/o insert (bp): 9061
  Vector type: Mammalian Expression, Lentiviral, Luciferase
  Selectable markers: Puromycin
Growth in bacteria
  Bacterial resistance: Ampicillin, 100 μg/mL
  Growth temperature: 37°C
  Growth strain: NEB Stable
  Copy number: High Copy
Gene/Insert
  Gene/Insert name: CDH1 promoter
  Species: H. sapiens (human)
  Insert size (bp): 243
  Entrez Gene: CDH1 (a.k.a. Arc-1, BCDS1, CD324, CDHE, ECAD, LCAM, UVO)
  Promoter: CDH1
  Tag / fusion protein: luciferase (C terminal on backbone)
  Cloning method: Restriction Enzyme; 5′ cloning site Sbf1 (unknown if destroyed); 3′ cloning site Bmt1 (unknown if destroyed)
  Sequencing primers: 5′ unknown; 3′ LucNRev
Terms and licenses: Academic/Nonprofit Terms; Industry Terms: Not Available to Industry
How to cite: 7TFP CDH1 reporter was a gift from Bob Weinberg (Addgene plasmid # 91704 ; http://n2t.net/addgene:91704 ; RRID:Addgene_91704)
